Addgene plasmid #13318: pLenti6-DEST PINK1-V5 G309D
Depositing lab: Mark Cookson. Depositing organization: National Institute on Aging (NIA). Publication: Mutations in PTEN-induced putative kinase 1 associated with recessive parkinsonism have differential effects on protein stability. Beilina A, Van Der Brug M, Ahmad R, Kesavapany S, Miller DW, Petsko GA, Cookson MR. Proc Natl Acad Sci U S A. 2005 Apr 19. 102(16):5703-8. 10.1073/pnas.0500617102 PubMed 15824318.
Backbone
  Vector backbone: pLenti6/V5-DEST
  Backbone manufacturer: Invitrogen
  Backbone size w/o insert (bp): 8688
  Vector type: Mammalian Expression, Lentiviral
  Selectable markers: Blasticidin
Growth in bacteria
  Bacterial resistance: Ampicillin, 100 μg/mL
  Growth temperature: 37°C
  Growth strain: Stbl3
  Copy number: High Copy
Gene/Insert
  Gene/Insert name: PINK1
  Species: H. sapiens (human)
  Insert size (bp): 1743
  Mutation: G309D
  Entrez Gene: PINK1 (a.k.a. BRPK, PARK6)
  Tag / fusion protein: V5 (C terminal on backbone)
  Cloning method: Gateway Cloning; 5′ cloning site attR1 (not destroyed); 3′ cloning site attR2 (not destroyed)
  Sequencing primers: 5′ CMV-F
Terms and licenses: Academic/Nonprofit Terms; Industry Terms: Not Available to Industry
How to cite: pLenti6-DEST PINK1-V5 G309D was a gift from Mark Cookson (Addgene plasmid # 13318)
