[The description below was written by a language model from this plasmid's Addgene catalogue record and pLannotate feature annotations shown in this document.]
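Description:
pLenti6-DEST PINK1-V5 G309D is a lentiviral mammalian expression plasmid built on Invitrogen's pLenti6/V5-DEST Gateway destination backbone. It carries the human PINK1 coding sequence (PTEN-induced putative kinase 1, also known as PARK6, a mitochondrial serine/threonine kinase) with the G309D substitution. The 1,743 bp open reading frame sits downstream of the CMV immediate early enhancer and promoter and is followed by a backbone-encoded V5 epitope tag, giving a C-terminally tagged protein that can be detected with anti-V5 antibodies. The catalogue entry lists the cloning sites as attR1 and attR2, but the sequenced record annotates attB1 and attB2 flanking the insert, which is what is expected after an LR recombination into a destination vector.

The expression cassette lies within a third-generation, self-inactivating HIV-1 transfer vector. An RSV promoter fused to a truncated 5' LTR drives Tat-independent genomic RNA production. This is followed by the Ψ packaging signal with a gag fragment and the Rev response element, and the unit ends in a ΔU3 3' LTR that inactivates the viral promoter after integration. An SV40 poly(A) signal lies beyond the 3' LTR. Downstream of PINK1-V5, an SV40 promoter paired with the bacterial EM7 promoter drives blasticidin S deaminase, so transduced or transfected mammalian cells can be selected with blasticidin. In E. coli the plasmid is maintained through a high-copy pUC-type origin and ampicillin resistance; an f1 origin and SV40 origin are also present.

The associated publication examined how recessive parkinsonism-linked PINK1 mutations affect protein stability. This fits use of the construct for transient or stable expression of the tagged mutant kinase, for comparison with other PINK1 forms.
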