Features (pLannotate 1.2.2; 31 found; start..end, strand, type, name):
      1..304     +  enhancer       CMV enhancer: human cytomegalovirus immediate early enhancer
    305..508     +  promoter       CMV promoter: human cytomegalovirus (CMV) immediate early promoter
    625..649     +  protein_bind   attB1: mutant version of attB; recombination site for the Gateway® BP reaction BP Clonase™
    667..2409    +  CDS            PINK1: human PTEN-induced putative kinase 1, a mitochondria serine/threonine protein kinase
   2429..2453    -  protein_bind   attB2: mutant version of attB; recombination site for the Gateway® BP reaction BP Clonase™
   2506..2547    +  CDS            V5 tag: epitope tag from simian virus 5
   2589..2918    +  promoter       SV40 promoter: SV40 enhancer and early promoter
   2966..3013    +  promoter       EM7 promoter: synthetic bacterial promoter&nbsp
   3032..3430    +  CDS            BSD: blasticidin S deaminase; Aspergillus terreus BSD; confers resistance to blasticidin
   3447..3515    +  CDS            nef (fragment): NEF_HV1Z2 - Experimental evidence at protein level: Swiss-Prot protein existence level 1. Extracellular Nef protein targets CD4(+) T-lymphocytes for apoptosis by interacting with CXCR4 surface receptors. From Human immunodeficiency virus type 1 group M subtype D (isolate Z2/CDC-Z34) (HIV-1).
   3517..3750    +  LTR            3' LTR (ΔU3): self-inactivating 3' long terminal repeat (LTR) from HIV-1
   3822..3943    +  polyA_signal   SV40 poly(A) signal: SV40 polyadenylation signal
   3983..4118    +  rep_origin     SV40 ori: SV40 origin of replication
   4139..4157    -  promoter       T7 promoter: promoter for bacteriophage T7 RNA polymerase
   4165..4320    +  CDS            lacZα (fragment): LacZα fragment of β-galactosidase; lacZ fragment
   4325..4753    +  rep_origin     f1 ori (sequence partly withheld): f1 bacteriophage origin of replication; arrow indicates direction of (+) strand synthesis
   4806..4910    +  promoter       AmpR promoter: bla
   4911..5771    +  CDS            AmpR: β-lactamase; bla; confers resistance to ampicillin, carbenicillin, and related antibiotics
   5942..6530    +  rep_origin     ori: high-copy-number ColE1/pMB1/pBR322/pUC origin of replication
   6713..6805    +  CDS            lacI (fragment): lac repressor; lacI; The lac repressor binds to the lac operator to inhibit transcription in E. coli. This inhibition can be relieved by adding lactose or isopropyl-β-D-thiogalactopyranoside (IPTG).
   6818..6839    +  protein_bind   CAP binding site: CAP binding activates transcription in the presence of cAMP. E. coli catabolite activator protein
   6854..6884    +  promoter       lac promoter: promoter for the E. coli lac operon
   6892..6908    +  protein_bind   lac operator: The lac repressor binds to the lac operator to inhibit transcription in E. coli. This inhibition can be relieved by adding lactose or isopropyl-β-D-thiogalactopyranoside (IPTG). lac repressor encoded by lacI
   6953..6971    +  promoter       T3 promoter: promoter for bacteriophage T3 RNA polymerase
   6999..7225    +  promoter       RSV promoter: Rous sarcoma virus enhancer/promoter
   7226..7406    +  LTR            5' LTR (truncated): truncated 5' long terminal repeat (LTR) from HIV-1
   7453..7578    +  misc_feature   HIV-1 Ψ: packaging signal of human immunodeficiency virus type 1
   7562..7925    +  CDS            HIV-1 gag (fragment): gag protein from human immunodeficiency virus 1; gag
   8071..8304    +  misc_feature   RRE: The Rev response element (RRE) of HIV-1 allows for Rev-dependent mRNA export from the nucleus to the cytoplasm.
   8681..8781    +  CDS            Rev (fragment): human immunodeficiency virus 1 (HIV-1) Rev protein; rev; enhances nuclear export of unspliced and incompletely spliced viral mRNAs
   8782..8802    -  misc_feature   MCS (fragment): pBluescript multiple cloning site
>Addgene plasmid #13318 | pLenti6-DEST PINK1-V5 G309D | addgene full sequence | sequence record 455928 | Addgene Long Read Sequencing Result
CGTTACATAACTTACGGTAAATGGCCCGCCTGGCTGACCGCCCAACGACCCCCGCCCATTGACGTCAATA
ATGACGTATGTTCCCATAGTAACGCCAATAGGGACTTTCCATTGACGTCAATGGGTGGAGTATTTACGGT
AAACTGCCCACTTGGCAGTACATCAAGTGTATCATATGCCAAGTACGCCCCCTATTGACGTCAATGACGG
TAAATGGCCCGCCTGGCATTATGCCCAGTACATGACCTTATGGGACTTTCCTACTTGGCAGTACATCTAC
GTATTAGTCATCGCTATTACCATGGTGATGCGGTTTTGGCAGTACATCAATGGGCGTGGATAGCGGTTTG
ACTCACGGGGATTTCCAAGTCTCCACCCCATTGACGTCAATGGGAGTTTGTTTTGGCACCAAAATCAACG
GGACTTTCCAAAATGTCGTAACAACTCCGCCCCATTGACGCAAATGGGCGGTAGGCGTGTACGGTGGGAG
GTCTATATAAGCAGAGCTCGTTTAGTGAACCGTCAGATCGCCTGGAGACGCCATCCACGCTGTTTTGACC
TCCATAGAAGACACCGACTCTAGAGGATCCACTAGTCCAGTGTGGTGGAATTCTGCAGATATCAACAAGT
TTGTACAAAAAAGCAGGCTTGAAGGAATTCGGTACCATGGCGGTGCGACAGGCGCTGGGCCGCGGCCTGC
AGCTGGGTCGAGCGCTGCTGCTGCGCTTCACGGGCAAGCCCGGCCGGGCCTACGGCTTGGGGCGGCCGGG
CCCGGCGGCGGGCTGTGTCCGCGGGGAGCGTCCAGGCTGGGCCGCAGGACCGGGCGCGGAGCCTCGCAGG
GTCGGGCTCGGGCTCCCTAACCGTCTCCGCTTCTTCCGCCAGTCGGTGGCCGGGCTGGCGGCGCGGTTGC
AGCGGCAGTTCGTGGTGCGGGCCTGGGGCTGCGCGGGCCCTTGCGGCCGGGCAGTCTTTCTGGCCTTCGG
GCTAGGGCTGGGCCTCATCGAGGAAAAACAGGCGGAGAGCCGGCGGGCGGTCTCGGCCTGTCAGGAGATC
CAGGCAATTTTTACCCAGAAAAGCAAGCCGGGGCCTGACCCGTTGGACACGAGACGCTTGCAGGGCTTTC
GGCTGGAGGAGTATCTGATAGGGCAGTCCATTGGTAAGGGCTGCAGTGCTGCTGTGTATGAAGCCACCAT
GCCTACATTGCCCCAGAACCTGGAGGTGACAAAGAGCACCGGGTTGCTTCCAGGGAGAGGCCCAGGTACC
AGTGCACCAGGAGAAGGGCAGGAGCGAGCTCCGGGGGCCCCTGCCTTCCCCTTGGCCATCAAGATGATGT
GGAACATCTCGGCAGGTTCCTCCAGCGAAGCCATCTTGAACACAATGAGCCAGGAGCTGGTCCCAGCGAG
CCGAGTGGCCTTGGCTGGGGAGTATGGAGCAGTCACTTACAGAAAATCCAAGAGAGGTCCCAAGCAACTA
GCCCCTCACCCCAACATCATCCGGGTTCTCCGCGCCTTCACCTCTTCCGTGCCGCTGCTGCCAGGGGCCC
TGGTCGACTACCCTGATGTGCTGCCCTCACGCCTCCACCCTGAAGGCCTGGACCATGGCCGGACGCTGTT
CCTCGTTATGAAGAACTATCCCTGTACCCTGCGCCAGTACCTTTGTGTGAACACACCCAGCCCCCGCCTC
GCCGCCATGATGCTGCTGCAGCTGCTGGAAGGCGTGGACCATCTGGTTCAACAGGGCATCGCGCACAGAG
ACCTGAAATCCGACAACATCCTTGTGGAGCTGGACCCAGACGGCTGCCCCTGGCTGGTGATCGCAGATTT
TGGCTGCTGCCTGGCTGATGAGAGCATCGGCCTGCAGTTGCCCTTCAGCAGCTGGTACGTGGATCGGGGC
GGAAACGGCTGTCTGATGGCCCCAGAGGTGTCCACGGCCCGTCCTGGCCCCAGGGCAGTGATTGACTACA
GCAAGGCTGATGCCTGGGCAGTGGGAGCCATCGCCTATGAAATCTTCGGGCTTGTCAATCCCTTCTACGG
CTAGGGCAAGGCCCACCTTGAAAGCCGCAGCTACCAAGAGGCTCAGCTACCTGCACTGCCCGAGTCAGTG
CCTCCAGACGTGAGACAGTTGGTGAGGGCACTGCTCCAGCGAGAGGCCAGCAAGAGACCATCTGCCCGAG
TAGCCGCAAATGTGCTTCATCTAAGCCTCTGGGGTGAACATATTCTAGCCCTGAAGAATCTGAAGTTAGA
CAAGATGGTTGGCTGGCTCCTCCAACAATCGGCCGCCACTTTGTTGGCCAACAGGCTCACAGAGAAGTGT
TGTGTGGAAACAAAAATGAAGATGCTCTTTCTGGCTAACCTGGAGTGTGAAACGCTCTGCCAGGCAGCCC
TCCTCCTCTGCTCATGGAGGGCAGCCCTGAAGCTCGAGTGCGGCCGCAACCCAGCTTTCTTGTACAAAGT
GGTTGATATCCAGCACAGTGGCGGCCGCTCGAGTCTAGAGGGCCCGCGGTTCGAAGGTAAGCCTATCCCT
AACCCTCTCCTCGGTCTCGATTCTACGCGTACCGGTTAGTAATGAGTTTGGAATTAATTCTGTGGAATGT
GTGTCAGTTAGGGTGTGGAAAGTCCCCAGGCTCCCCAGCAGGCAGAAGTATGCAAAGCATGCATCTCAAT
TAGTCAGCAACCAGGTGTGGAAAGTCCCCAGGCTCCCCAGCAGGCAGAAGTATGCAAAGCATGCATCTCA
ATTAGTCAGCAACCATAGTCCCGCCCCTAACTCCGCCCATCCCGCCCCTAACTCCGCCCAGTTCCGCCCA
TTCTCCGCCCCATGGCTGACTAATTTTTTTTATTTATGCAGAGGCCGAGGCCGCCTCTGCCTCTGAGCTA
TTCCAGAAGTAGTGAGGAGGCTTTTTTGGAGGCCTAGGCTTTTGCAAAAAGCTCCCGGGAGCTTGTATAT
CCATTTTCGGATCTGATCAGCACGTGTTGACAATTAATCATCGGCATAGTATATCGGCATAGTATAATAC
GACAAGGTGAGGAACTAAACCATGGCCAAGCCTTTGTCTCAAGAAGAATCCACCCTCATTGAAAGAGCAA
CGGCTACAATCAACAGCATCCCCATCTCTGAAGACTACAGCGTCGCCAGCGCAGCTCTCTCTAGCGACGG
CCGCATCTTCACTGGTGTCAATGTATATCATTTTACTGGGGGACCTTGTGCAGAACTCGTGGTGCTGGGC
ACTGCTGCTGCTGCGGCAGCTGGCAACCTGACTTGTATCGTCGCGATCGGAAATGAGAACAGGGGCATCT
TGAGCCCCTGCGGACGGTGCCGACAGGTGCTTCTCGATCTGCATCCTGGGATCAAAGCCATAGTGAAGGA
CAGTGATGGACAGCCGACGGCAGTTGGGATTCGTGAATTGCTGCCCTCTGGTTATGTGTGGGAGGGCTAA
GCACAATTCGAGCTCGGTACCTTTAAGACCAATGACTTACAAGGCAGCTGTAGATCTTAGCCACTTTTTA
AAAGAAAAGGGGGGACTGGAAGGGCTAATTCACTCCCAACGAAGACAAGATCTGCTTTTTGCTTGTACTG
GGTCTCTCTGGTTAGACCAGATCTGAGCCTGGGAGCTCTCTGGCTAACTAGGGAACCCACTGCTTAAGCC
TCAATAAAGCTTGCCTTGAGTGCTTCAAGTAGTGTGTGCCCGTCTGTTGTGTGACTCTGGTAACTAGAGA
TCCCTCAGACCCTTTTAGTCAGTGTGGAAAATCTCTAGCAGTAGTAGTTCATGTCATCTTATTATTCAGT
ATTTATAACTTGCAAAGAAATGAATATCAGAGAGTGAGAGGAACTTGTTTATTGCAGCTTATAATGGTTA
CAAATAAAGCAATAGCATCACAAATTTCACAAATAAAGCATTTTTTTCACTGCATTCTAGTTGTGGTTTG
TCCAAACTCATCAATGTATCTTATCATGTCTGGCTCTAGCTATCCCGCCCCTAACTCCGCCCATCCCGCC
CCTAACTCCGCCCAGTTCCGCCCATTCTCCGCCCCATGGCTGACTAATTTTTTTTATTTATGCAGAGGCC
GAGGCCGCCTCGGCCTCTGAGCTATTCCAGAAGTAGTGAGGAGGCTTTTTTGGAGGCCTAGGGACGTACC
CAATTCGCCCTATAGTGAGTCGTATTACGCGCGCTCACTGGCCGTCGTTTTACAACGTCGTGACTGGGAA
AACCCTGGCGTTACCCAACTTAATCGCCTTGCAGCACATCCCCCTTTCGCCAGCTGGCGTAATAGCGAAG
AGGCCCGCACCGATCGCCCTTCCCAACAGTTGCGCAGCCTGAATGGCGAATGGG
[124 nt withheld, positions 4325-4448]
C
[91 nt withheld, positions 4450-4540]
A
[49 nt withheld, positions 4542-4590]
CCTTTGACGTTGGAGTCCACGTTCTTT
[37 nt withheld, positions 4618-4654]
ACCCTATCTCGGTCTATTCTTTTGATTTATAAGGGATTTTGCCGATTTCGGCCTATTGGTTAAAAAATGA
GCTGATTTAACAAAAATTTAACGCGAATTTTAACAAAATATTAACGCTTACAATTTAGGTGGCACTTTTC
GGGGAAATGTGCGCGGAACCCCTATTTGTTTATTTTTCTAAATACATTCAAATATGTATCCGCTCATGAG
ACAATAACCCTGATAAATGCTTCAATAATATTGAAAAAGGAAGAGTATGAGTATTCAACATTTCCGTGTC
GCCCTTATTCCCTTTTTTGCGGCATTTTGCCTTCCTGTTTTTGCTCACCCAGAAACGCTGGTGAAAGTAA
AAGATGCTGAAGATCAGTTGGGTGCACGAGTGGGTTACATCGAACTGGATCTCAACAGCGGTAAGATCCT
TGAGAGTTTTCGCCCCGAAGAACGTTTTCCAATGATGAGCACTTTTAAAGTTCTGCTATGTGGCGCGGTA
TTATCCCGTATTGACGCCGGGCAAGAGCAACTCGGTCGCCGCATACACTATTCTCAGAATGACTTGGTTG
AGTACTCACCAGTCACAGAAAAGCATCTTACGGATGGCATGACAGTAAGAGAATTATGCAGTGCTGCCAT
AACCATGAGTGATAACACTGCGGCCAACTTACTTCTGACAACGATCGGAGGACCGAAGGAGCTAACCGCT
TTTTTGCACAACATGGGGGATCATGTAACTCGCCTTGATCGTTGGGAACCGGAGCTGAATGAAGCCATAC
CAAACGACGAGCGTGACACCACGATGCCTGTAGCAATGGCAACAACGTTGCGCAAACTATTAACTGGCGA
ACTACTTACTCTAGCTTCCCGGCAACAATTAATAGACTGGATGGAGGCGGATAAAGTTGCAGGACCACTT
CTGCGCTCGGCCCTTCCGGCTGGCTGGTTTATTGCTGATAAATCTGGAGCCGGTGAGCGTGGGTCTCGCG
GTATCATTGCAGCACTGGGGCCAGATGGTAAGCCCTCCCGTATCGTAGTTATCTACACGACGGGGAGTCA
GGCAACTATGGATGAACGAAATAGACAGATCGCTGAGATAGGTGCCTCACTGATTAAGCATTGGTAACTG
TCAGACCAAGTTTACTCATATATACTTTAGATTGATTTAAAACTTCATTTTTAATTTAAAAGGATCTAGG
TGAAGATCCTTTTTGATAATCTCATGACCAAAATCCCTTAACGTGAGTTTTCGTTCCACTGAGCGTCAGA
CCCCGTAGAAAAGATCAAAGGATCTTCTTGAGATCCTTTTTTTCTGCGCGTAATCTGCTGCTTGCAAACA
AAAAAACCACCGCTACCAGCGGTGGTTTGTTTGCCGGATCAAGAGCTACCAACTCTTTTTCCGAAGGTAA
CTGGCTTCAGCAGAGCGCAGATACCAAATACTGTTCTTCTAGTGTAGCCGTAGTTAGGCCACCACTTCAA
GAACTCTGTAGCACCGCCTACATACCTCGCTCTGCTAATCCTGTTACCAGTGGCTGCTGCCAGTGGCGAT
AAGTCGTGTCTTACCGGGTTGGACTCAAGACGATAGTTACCGGATAAGGCGCAGCGGTCGGGCTGAACGG
GGGGTTCGTGCACACAGCCCAGCTTGGAGCGAACGACCTACACCGAACTGAGATACCTACAGCGTGAGCT
ATGAGAAAGCGCCACGCTTCCCGAAGGGAGAAAGGCGGACAGGTATCCGGTAAGCGGCAGGGTCGGAACA
GGAGAGCGCACGAGGGAGCTTCCAGGGGGAAACGCCTGGTATCTTTATAGTCCTGTCGGGTTTCGCCACC
TCTGACTTGAGCGTCGATTTTTGTGATGCTCGTCAGGGGGGCGGAGCCTATGGAAAAACGCCAGCAACGC
GGCCTTTTTACGGTTCCTGGCCTTTTGCTGGCCTTTTGCTCACATGTTCTTTCCTGCGTTATCCCCTGAT
TCTGTGGATAACCGTATTACCGCCTTTGAGTGAGCTGATACCGCTCGCCGCAGCCGAACGACCGAGCGCA
GCGAGTCAGTGAGCGAGGAAGCGGAAGAGCGCCCAATACGCAAACCGCCTCTCCCCGCGCGTTGGCCGAT
TCATTAATGCAGCTGGCACGACAGGTTTCCCGACTGGAAAGCGGGCAGTGAGCGCAACGCAATTAATGTG
AGTTAGCTCACTCATTAGGCACCCCAGGCTTTACACTTTATGCTTCCGGCTCGTATGTTGTGTGGAATTG
TGAGCGGATAACAATTTCACACAGGAAACAGCTATGACCATGATTACGCCAAGCGCGCAATTAACCCTCA
CTAAAGGGAACAAAAGCTGGAGCTGCAAGCTTAATGTAGTCTTATGCAATACTCTTGTAGTCTTGCAACA
TGGTAACGATGAGTTAGCAACATGCCTTACAAGGAGAGAAAAAGCACCGTGCATGCCGATTGGTGGAAGT
AAGGTGGTACGATCGTGCCTTATTAGGAAGGCAACAGACGGGTCTGACATGGATTGGACGAACCACTGAA
TTGCCGCATTGCAGAGATATTGTATTTAAGTGCCTAGCTCGATACATAAACGGGTCTCTCTGGTTAGACC
AGATCTGAGCCTGGGAGCTCTCTGGCTAACTAGGGAACCCACTGCTTAAGCCTCAATAAAGCTTGCCTTG
AGTGCTTCAAGTAGTGTGTGCCCGTCTGTTGTGTGACTCTGGTAACTAGAGATCCCTCAGACCCTTTTAG
TCAGTGTGGAAAATCTCTAGCAGTGGCGCCCGAACAGGGACTTGAAAGCGAAAGGGAAACCAGAGGAGCT
CTCTCGACGCAGGACTCGGCTTGCTGAAGCGCGCACGGCAAGAGGCGAGGGGCGGCGACTGGTGAGTACG
CCAAAAATTTTGACTAGCGGAGGCTAGAAGGAGAGAGATGGGTGCGAGAGCGTCAGTATTAAGCGGGGGA
GAATTAGATCGCGATGGGAAAAAATTCGGTTAAGGCCAGGGGGAAAGAAAAAATATAAATTAAAACATAT
AGTATGGGCAAGCAGGGAGCTAGAACGATTCGCAGTTAATCCTGGCCTGTTAGAAACATCAGAAGGCTGT
AGACAAATACTGGGACAGCTACAACCATCCCTTCAGACAGGATCAGAAGAACTTAGATCATTATATAATA
CAGTAGCAACCCTCTATTGTGTGCATCAAAGGATAGAGATAAAAGACACCAAGGAAGCTTTAGACAAGAT
AGAGGAAGAGCAAAACAAAAGTAAGACCACCGCACAGCAAGCGGCCGCTGATCTTCAGACCTGGAGGAGG
AGATATGAGGGACAATTGGAGAAGTGAATTATATAAATATAAAGTAGTAAAAATTGAACCATTAGGAGTA
GCACCCACCAAGGCAAAGAGAAGAGTGGTGCAGAGAGAAAAAAGAGCAGTGGGAATAGGAGCTTTGTTCC
TTGGGTTCTTGGGAGCAGCAGGAAGCACTATGGGCGCAGCGTCAATGACGCTGACGGTACAGGCCAGACA
ATTATTGTCTGGTATAGTGCAGCAGCAGAACAATTTGCTGAGGGCTATTGAGGCGCAACAGCATCTGTTG
CAACTCACAGTCTGGGGCATCAAGCAGCTCCAGGCAAGAATCCTGGCTGTGGAAAGATACCTAAAGGATC
AACAGCTCCTGGGGATTTGGGGTTGCTCTGGAAAACTCATTTGCACCACTGCTGTGCCTTGGAATGCTAG
TTGGAGTAATAAATCTCTGGAACAGATTTGGAATCACACGACCTGGATGGAGTGGGACAGAGAAATTAAC
AATTACACAAGCTTAATACACTCCTTAATTGAAGAATCGCAAAACCAGCAAGAAAAGAATGAACAAGAAT
TATTGGAATTAGATAAATGGGCAAGTTTGTGGAATTGGTTTAACATAACAAATTGGCTGTGGTATATAAA
ATTATTCATAATGATAGTAGGAGGCTTGGTAGGTTTAAGAATAGTTTTTGCTGTACTTTCTATAGTGAAT
AGAGTTAGGCAGGGATATTCACCATTATCGTTTCAGACCCACCTCCCAACCCCGAGGGGACCCGACAGGC
CCGAAGGAATAGAAGAAGAAGGTGGAGAGAGAGACAGAGACAGATCCATTCGATTAGTGAACGGATCTCG
ACGGTATCGATAAGCTTGGGAGTTCCG
