>Addgene plasmid #13318 | pLenti6-DEST PINK1-V5 G309D | addgene partial sequence | sequence record 19679 | CMV-F 5'-CGCAAATGGGCGGTAGGCGTG-3'
CAGAGCTCGTTTAGTGGACCGTCAGATCGCCTGGAGACGCCATCCACGCTGTTTTGACCTCCATAGAAGA
CACCGACTCTAGAGGATCCACTAGTCCAGTGTGGTGGAATTCTGCAGATATCAACAAGTTTGTACAAAAA
AGCAGGCTTGAAGGAATTCGGTACCATGGCGGTGCGACAGGCGCTGGGCCGCGGCCTGCAGCTGGGTCGA
GCGCTGCTGCTGCGCTTCACGGGCAAGCCCGGCCGGGCCTACGGCTTGGGGCGGCCGGGCCCGGCGGCGG
GCTGTGTCCGCGGGGAGCGTCCAGGCTGGGCCGCAGGACCGGGCGCGGAGCCTCGCACGGTCGGGCTCGG
GCTCCCTAACCGTCTCCGCTTCTTCCGCCAGTCGGTGGCCGGGCTGGCGGCGCGGTTGCAGCGGCAGTTC
GTGGTGCGGGCCTGGGGCTGCGCGGGCCCTTGCGGCCGGGCAGTCTTTCTGGCCTTCAGGCTAGGGCTGG
GCCTCATCGAGGAAAAACAGGCGGAGAGCCGGCGGGCGGTCTCGGCCTGTCAAGACATCCAGGCAATTTT
TACCCAG
